Addgene plasmid #125224: pAAV-HA-β2AR-NNES-NanoLuc-15aa linker-AsLOV2(V416L)
Purpose: Expresses β2AR-NanoLuc-AsLOV2(V416L) in mammalian cells
Depositing lab: Alice Ting. Depositing organization: Stanford University. Publication: Luciferase-LOV BRET enables versatile and specific transcriptional readout of cellular protein-protein interactions. Kim CK, Cho KF, Kim MW, Ting AY. eLife. 2019 Apr 3;8. pii: 43826. doi: 10.7554/eLife.43826. PubMed 30942168.
Backbone
  Vector backbone: pAAV
  Vector type: Mammalian Expression, AAV
Growth in bacteria
  Bacterial resistance: Ampicillin, 100 μg/mL
  Growth temperature: 37°C
  Growth strain: NEB Stable
  Copy number: Unknown
Gene/Insert
  Gene/Insert name: HA-β2AR-NNES-NanoLuc-15aa linker-AsLOV2(V416L)
  Promoter: CMV
  Tag / fusion protein: HA
  Cloning method: Gibson Cloning
  Sequencing primers: 5′ CMV-F; 3′ polyA-R
Terms and licenses: Academic/Nonprofit Terms; Industry Terms: Not Available to Industry
How to cite: pAAV-HA-β2AR-NNES-NanoLuc-15aa linker-AsLOV2(V416L) was a gift from Alice Ting (Addgene plasmid # 125224 ; http://n2t.net/addgene:125224 ; RRID:Addgene_125224)
