[The description below was written by a language model from this plasmid's Addgene catalogue record, the feature table of its GenBank file and pLannotate feature annotations shown in this document.]
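Description:
pAAV-HA-β2AR-NNES-NanoLuc-15aa linker-AsLOV2(V416L) is a roughly 6.1 kb AAV transfer plasmid for mammalian expression. The expression cassette sits between two AAV2 inverted terminal repeats, which allow it to be packaged into recombinant AAV particles when rep/cap and helper functions are supplied, although it can also be used by direct transfection. In bacteria the plasmid is maintained through a high-copy ColE1/pUC-type origin and selected with ampicillin via the β-lactamase gene. An f1 phage origin is also present in the backbone. The record lists a recombination-deficient strain for propagation, consistent with the tendency of ITRs to rearrange.

The payload is a single fusion protein driven by the CMV immediate-early enhancer/promoter and terminated by a bovine growth hormone polyadenylation signal. A T7 promoter lies just upstream of the coding region. From the N-terminus, the fusion consists of an HA epitope tag, the human β2-adrenergic receptor (ADRB2, annotated with two residue changes, G>R and E>Q, near its start), a short element labelled NNES whose function the record does not define, NanoLuc luciferase, a 15-residue linker, and the AsLOV2 light-sensing domain carrying the V416L substitution. The automated annotation labels the LOV2 region as miniSOG. This most likely reflects sequence similarity between LOV domains, as the depositor's map identifies the region as LOV2.

Placing NanoLuc next to LOV2 fits the luciferase-LOV BRET approach named in the associated publication, in which luciferase emission rather than external blue light activates the LOV domain. That work concerns transcriptional readout of cellular protein-protein interactions. This construct supplies the receptor-side component, but the record does not describe its partner constructs.
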