LOCUS       Exported 6100 bp ds-DNA circular SYN 23-MAR-2019
DEFINITION  synthetic circular DNA
ACCESSION   .
VERSION     .
KEYWORDS    .
SOURCE      synthetic DNA construct
  ORGANISM  synthetic DNA construct
REFERENCE   1 (bases 1 to 6100)
  AUTHORS   .
  TITLE     Direct Submission
  JOURNAL   Exported Thursday, Mar 28, 2019 from SnapGene Viewer 4.3.4
            https://www.snapgene.com
FEATURES             Location/Qualifiers
     source          1..6100
                     /organism="synthetic DNA construct"
                     /mol_type="other DNA"
     misc_feature    1..130
                     /label=ITR
     misc_feature    151..708
                     /label=CMV promoter
     misc_feature    753..769
                     /label=T7 promoter primer
     misc_feature    779..784
                     /label=HindIII
     misc_feature    794..820
                     /label=HA tag
     misc_feature    821..2056
                     /label=beta2-AR
     misc_feature    863..865
                     /label=G>R
     misc_feature    896..898
                     /label=E>Q
     misc_feature    897..898
                     /label=Mutation
     misc_feature    2057..2092
                     /label=NNES
     misc_feature    2099..2104
                     /label=NheI
     misc_feature    2105..2614
                     /label=Nanoluc
     misc_feature    2615..2659
                     /label=15 aa linker
     misc_feature    2660..3091
                     /label=LOV2 (LOVTRAP)
     misc_feature    2696
                     /label=V416L
     misc_feature    3092..3097
                     /label=EcoRI
     misc_feature    3104..3335
                     /label=PolyA
     misc_feature    3364..3504
                     /label=ITR
                     /label=ITR(1)
ORIGIN
        1 cctgcaggca gctgcgcgct cgctcgctca ctgaggccgc ccgggcgtcg ggcgaccttt
       61 ggtcgcccgg cctcagtgag cgagcgagcg cgcagagagg gagtggccaa ctccatcact
      121 aggggttcct gcggccgcac gcgttgtaca tagtaatcaa ttacggggtc attagttcat
      181 agcccatata tggagttccg cgttacataa cttacggtaa atggcccgcc tggctgaccg
      241 cccaacgacc cccgcccatt gacgtcaata atgacgtatg ttcccatagt aacgccaata
      301 gggactttcc attgacgtca atgggtggac tatttacggt aaactgccca cttggcagta
      361 catcaagtgt atcatatgcc aagtacgccc cctattgacg tcaatgacgg taaatggccc
      421 gcctggcatt atgcccagta catgacctta tgggactttc ctacttggca gtacatctac
      481 gtattagtca tcgctattac catggtgatg cggttttggc agtacatcaa tgggcgtgga
      541 tagcggtttg actcacgggg atttccaagt ctccacccca ttgacgtcaa tgggagtttg
      601 ttttggcacc aaaatcaacg ggactttcca aaatgtcgta acaactccgc cccattgacg
      661 caaatgggcg gtaggcgtgt acggtgggag gtctatataa gcagagctct ctggctaact
      721 agagaaccca ctgcttactg gcttatcgaa attaatacga ctcactatag ggagacccaa
      781 gcttgccacc atgtatccgt acgacgtacc agactacgca gggcaacccg ggaacggcag
      841 cgccttcttg ctggcaccca atagaagcca tgcgccggac cacgacgtca cgcagcagag
      901 ggacgaggtg tgggtggtgg gcatgggcat cgtcatgtct ctcatcgtcc tggccatcgt
      961 gtttggcaat gtgctggtca tcacagccat tgccaagttc gagcgtctgc agacggtcac
     1021 caactacttc atcacttcac tggcctgtgc tgatctggtc atgggcctgg cagtggtgcc
     1081 ctttggggcc gcccatattc ttatgaaaat gtggactttt ggcaacttct ggtgcgagtt
     1141 ttggacttcc attgatgtgc tgtgcgtcac ggccagcatt gagaccctgt gcgtgatcgc
     1201 agtggatcgc tactttgcca ttacttcacc tttcaagtac cagagcctgc tgaccaagaa
     1261 taaggcccgg gtgatcattc tgatggtgtg gattgtgtca ggccttacct ccttcttgcc
     1321 cattcagatg cactggtacc gggccaccca ccaggaagcc atcaactgct atgccaatga
     1381 gacctgctgt gacttcttca cgaaccaagc ctatgccatt gcctcttcca tcgtgtcctt
     1441 ctacgttccc ctggtgatca tggtcttcgt ctactccagg gtctttcagg aggccaaaag
     1501 gcagctccag aagattgaca aatctgaggg ccgcttccat gtccagaacc ttagccaggt
     1561 ggagcaggat gggcggacgg ggcatggact ccgcagatct tccaagttct gcttgaagga
     1621 gcacaaagcc ctcaagacgt taggcatcat catgggcact ttcaccctct gctggctgcc
     1681 cttcttcatc gttaacattg tgcatgtgat ccaggataac ctcatccgta aggaagttta
     1741 catcctccta aattggatag gctatgtcaa ttctggtttc aatcccctta tctactgccg
     1801 gagcccagat ttcaggattg ccttccagga gcttctgtgc ctgcgcaggt cttctttgaa
     1861 ggcctatggg aatggctact ccagcaacgg caacacaggg gagcagagtg gatatcacgt
     1921 ggaacaggag aaagaaaata aactgctgtg tgaagacctc ccaggcacgg aagactttgt
     1981 gggccatcaa ggtactgtgc ctagcgataa cattgattca caagggagga attgtagtac
     2041 aaatgactca ctgctggagc tggccgagaa gctggccggc ctggacatca acggtggagc
     2101 tagcgtcttc acactcgaag atttcgttgg ggactggcga cagacagccg gctacaacct
     2161 ggaccaagtc cttgaacagg gaggtgtgtc cagtttgttt cagaatctcg gggtgtccgt
     2221 aactccgatc caaaggattg tcctgagcgg tgaaaatggg ctgaagatcg acatccatgt
     2281 catcatcccg tatgaaggtc tgagcggcga ccaaatgggc cagatcgaaa aaatttttaa
     2341 ggtggtgtac cctgtggatg atcatcactt taaggtgatc ctgcactatg gcacactggt
     2401 aatcgacggg gttacgccga acatgatcga ctatttcgga cggccgtatg aaggcatcgc
     2461 cgtgttcgac ggcaaaaaga tcactgtaac agggaccctg tggaacggca acaaaattat
     2521 cgacgagcgc ctgatcaacc ccgacggctc cctgctgttc cgagtaacca tcaacggagt
     2581 gaccggctgg cggctgtgcg aacgcattct ggcgggcgac ccactagtcc agtgtggtgg
     2641 aattgccgga tccgccacct tggctactac acttgaacgt attgagaaga actttctcat
     2701 tactgaccca agattgccag ataatcccat tatattcgcg tccgatagtt tcttgcagtt
     2761 gacagaatat agccgtgaag aaattttggg aagaaactgc aggtttctac aaggtcctga
     2821 aactgatcgc gcgacagtga gaaaaattag agatgccata gataaccaaa cagaggtcac
     2881 tgttcagctg attaattata caaagagtgg taaaaagttc tggaacctct ttcacttgca
     2941 gcctatgcga gatcagaagg gagatgtcca gtactttatt ggggttcagt tggatggaac
     3001 tgagcatgtc cgagatgctg ccgagagaga gggagtcatg ctgattaaga aaactgcaga
     3061 aaatattgat gaggcggcaa aagaacttta agaattcctc gagctagagc tcgctgatca
     3121 gcctcgactg tgccttctag ttgccagcca tctgttgttt gcccctcccc cgtgccttcc
     3181 ttgaccctgg aaggtgccac tcccactgtc ctttcctaat aaaatgagga aattgcatcg
     3241 cattgtctga gtaggtgtca ttctattctg gggggtgggg tggggcagga cagcaagggg
     3301 gaggattggg aagacaatag caggcatgct ggggaggtaa ccacgtgcgg accgagcggc
     3361 cgcaggaacc cctagtgatg gagttggcca ctccctctct gcgcgctcgc tcgctcactg
     3421 aggccgggcg accaaaggtc gcccgacgcc cgggctttgc ccgggcggcc tcagtgagcg
     3481 agcgagcgcg cagctgcctg caggggcgcc tgatgcggta ttttctcctt acgcatctgt
     3541 gcggtattca caccgcatan nnnnnnnnnn nnnnnnnnnn nnnnnnnnnn nnnnnnnnnn
     3601 nnnnnnnnnn nnnnnnnnnn nnnnnnnnnn nnnnnnnnnn nnnnnnnnnn nnnnnnnnnn
     3661 nnnnnnnnnn nnnnnnnnnn nnnnnnnnnn nnnnnnnnnn ncnnnnnnnn nnnnnnnnnn
     3721 nnnnnnnnnn nnnnnnnnnn nnnnnnnnnn nnnnnnnnnn nnnnnnnnnn nnnnnnnnnn
     3781 nnnnnnnnnn nnnnnnnnnn nnnnnnnnnn nnnnnnnnnn nnnnnnnnnn nnnnnnnnnn
     3841 nnncctttga cgttggagtc cacgttcttt nnnnnnnnnn nnnnnnnnnn nnnnnnnnnn
     3901 nnnnnnnacc ctatctcggg ctattctttt gatttataag ggattttgcc gatttcggcc
     3961 tattggttaa aaaatgagct gatttaacaa aaatttaacg cgaattttaa caaaatatta
     4021 acgtttacaa ttttatggtg cactctcagt acaatctgct ctgatgccgc atagttaagc
     4081 cagccccgac acccgccaac acccgctgac gcgccctgac gggcttgtct gctcccggca
     4141 tccgcttaca gacaagctgt gaccgtctcc gggagctgca tgtgtcagag gttttcaccg
     4201 tcatcaccga aacgcgcgag acgaaagggc ctcgtgatac gcctattttt ataggttaat
     4261 gtcatgataa taatggtttc ttagacgtca ggtggcactt ttcggggaaa tgtgcgcgga
     4321 acccctattt gtttattttt ctaaatacat tcaaatatgt atccgctcat gagacaataa
     4381 ccctgataaa tgcttcaata atattgaaaa aggaagagta tgagtattca acatttccgt
     4441 gtcgccctta ttcccttttt tgcggcattt tgccttcctg tttttgctca cccagaaacg
     4501 ctggtgaaag taaaagatgc tgaagatcag ttgggtgcac gagtgggtta catcgaactg
     4561 gatctcaaca gcggtaagat ccttgagagt tttcgccccg aagaacgttt tccaatgatg
     4621 agcactttta aagttctgct atgtggcgcg gtattatccc gtattgacgc cgggcaagag
     4681 caactcggtc gccgcataca ctattctcag aatgacttgg ttgagtactc accagtcaca
     4741 gaaaagcatc ttacggatgg catgacagta agagaattat gcagtgctgc cataaccatg
     4801 agtgataaca ctgcggccaa cttacttctg acaacgatcg gaggaccgaa ggagctaacc
     4861 gcttttttgc acaacatggg ggatcatgta actcgccttg atcgttggga accggagctg
     4921 aatgaagcca taccaaacga cgagcgtgac accacgatgc ctgtagcaat ggcaacaacg
     4981 ttgcgcaaac tattaactgg cgaactactt actctagctt cccggcaaca attaatagac
     5041 tggatggagg cggataaagt tgcaggacca cttctgcgct cggcccttcc ggctggctgg
     5101 tttattgctg ataaatctgg agccggtgag cgtggaagcc gcggtatcat tgcagcactg
     5161 gggccagatg gtaagccctc ccgtatcgta gttatctaca cgacggggag tcaggcaact
     5221 atggatgaac gaaatagaca gatcgctgag ataggtgcct cactgattaa gcattggtaa
     5281 ctgtcagacc aagtttactc atatatactt tagattgatt taaaacttca tttttaattt
     5341 aaaaggatct aggtgaagat cctttttgat aatctcatga ccaaaatccc ttaacgtgag
     5401 ttttcgttcc actgagcgtc agaccccgta gaaaagatca aaggatcttc ttgagatcct
     5461 ttttttctgc gcgtaatctg ctgcttgcaa acaaaaaaac caccgctacc agcggtggtt
     5521 tgtttgccgg atcaagagct accaactctt tttccgaagg taactggctt cagcagagcg
     5581 cagataccaa atactgtcct tctagtgtag ccgtagttag gccaccactt caagaactct
     5641 gtagcaccgc ctacatacct cgctctgcta atcctgttac cagtggctgc tgccagtggc
     5701 gataagtcgt gtcttaccgg gttggactca agacgatagt taccggataa ggcgcagcgg
     5761 tcgggctgaa cggggggttc gtgcacacag cccagcttgg agcgaacgac ctacaccgaa
     5821 ctgagatacc tacagcgtga gctatgagaa agcgccacgc ttcccgaagg gagaaaggcg
     5881 gacaggtatc cggtaagcgg cagggtcgga acaggagagc gcacgaggga gcttccaggg
     5941 ggaaacgcct ggtatcttta tagtcctgtc gggtttcgcc acctctgact tgagcgtcga
     6001 tttttgtgat gctcgtcagg ggggcggagc ctatggaaaa acgccagcaa cgcggccttt
     6061 ttacggttcc tggccttttg ctggcctttt gctcacatgt
//
