Features (pLannotate 1.2.2; 18 found; start..end, strand, type, name):
     17..44      +  repeat_region  AAV2 ITR (fragment): inverted terminal repeat of adeno-associated virus serotype 2 inverted
     73..100     +  repeat_region  AAV2 ITR (fragment): inverted terminal repeat of adeno-associated virus serotype 2 inverted
    206..509     +  enhancer       CMV enhancer: human cytomegalovirus immediate early enhancer
    510..713     +  promoter       CMV promoter: human cytomegalovirus (CMV) immediate early promoter
    709..742     +  LTR            5' LTR (truncated) (fragment): truncated 5' long terminal repeat (LTR) from HIV-1
    758..776     +  promoter       T7 promoter: promoter for bacteriophage T7 RNA polymerase
    826..2061    +  CDS            ADRB2: ADRB2_HUMAN - Also known as ADRB2R, B2AR. Experimental evidence at protein level: Swiss-Prot protein existence level 1. Beta-adrenergic receptors mediate the catecholamine-induced activation of adenylate cyclase through the action of G proteins. The beta-2-adrenergic receptor binds epinephrine with an approximately 30- fold greater affinity than it does norepinephrine. From Homo sapiens (Human).
   2110..2619    +  CDS            Nluc: NanoLuc® luciferase human codon-optimized
   2686..3003    +  CDS            miniSOG: miniSOG is a basic (constitutively fluorescent) cyan fluorescent protein published in 2011, derived from Arabidopsis thaliana. It requires the cofactor flavin for fluorescence.
   3133..3340    +  polyA_signal   bGH poly(A) signal: bovine growth hormone polyadenylation signal
   3369..3509    +  repeat_region  AAV2 ITR: inverted terminal repeat of adeno-associated virus serotype 2 inverted
   3514..3565    -  misc_feature   bom (fragment): basis of mobility region from pBR322
   3584..4039    +  rep_origin     f1 ori (sequence partly withheld): f1 bacteriophage origin of replication; arrow indicates direction of (+) strand synthesis
   4040..4089    -  misc_feature   bom (fragment): basis of mobility region from pBR322
   4191..4226    -  CDS            rop (fragment): Rop protein, which maintains plasmids at low copy number; rop
   4321..4425    +  promoter       AmpR promoter: bla
   4426..5286    +  CDS            AmpR: β-lactamase; bla; confers resistance to ampicillin, carbenicillin, and related antibiotics
   5457..6045    +  rep_origin     ori: high-copy-number ColE1/pMB1/pBR322/pUC origin of replication
>Addgene plasmid #125224 | pAAV-HA-β2AR-NNES-NanoLuc-15aa linker-AsLOV2(V416L) | addgene full sequence | sequence record 244557 | Addgene NGS Result
CATGTCCTGCAGGCAGCTGCGCGCTCGCTCGCTCACTGAGGCCGCCCGGGCGTCGGGCGACCTTTGGTCG
CCCGGCCTCAGTGAGCGAGCGAGCGCGCAGAGAGGGAGTGGCCAACTCCATCACTAGGGGTTCCTGCGGC
CGCACGCGTTGTACATAGTAATCAATTACGGGGTCATTAGTTCATAGCCCATATATGGAGTTCCGCGTTA
CATAACTTACGGTAAATGGCCCGCCTGGCTGACCGCCCAACGACCCCCGCCCATTGACGTCAATAATGAC
GTATGTTCCCATAGTAACGCCAATAGGGACTTTCCATTGACGTCAATGGGTGGAGTATTTACGGTAAACT
GCCCACTTGGCAGTACATCAAGTGTATCATATGCCAAGTACGCCCCCTATTGACGTCAATGACGGTAAAT
GGCCCGCCTGGCATTATGCCCAGTACATGACCTTATGGGACTTTCCTACTTGGCAGTACATCTACGTATT
AGTCATCGCTATTACCATGGTGATGCGGTTTTGGCAGTACATCAATGGGCGTGGATAGCGGTTTGACTCA
CGGGGATTTCCAAGTCTCCACCCCATTGACGTCAATGGGAGTTTGTTTTGGCACCAAAATCAACGGGACT
TTCCAAAATGTCGTAACAACTCCGCCCCATTGACGCAAATGGGCGGTAGGCGTGTACGGTGGGAGGTCTA
TATAAGCAGAGCTCTCTGGCTAACTAGAGAACCCACTGCTTACTGGCTTATCGAAATTAATACGACTCAC
TATAGGGAGACCCAAGCTTGCCACCATGTATCCGTACGACGTACCAGACTACGCAGGGCAACCCGGGAAC
GGCAGCGCCTTCTTGCTGGCACCCAATAGAAGCCATGCGCCGGACCACGACGTCACGCAGCAGAGGGACG
AGGTGTGGGTGGTGGGCATGGGCATCGTCATGTCTCTCATCGTCCTGGCCATCGTGTTTGGCAATGTGCT
GGTCATCACAGCCATTGCCAAGTTCGAGCGTCTGCAGACGGTCACCAACTACTTCATCACTTCACTGGCC
TGTGCTGATCTGGTCATGGGCCTGGCAGTGGTGCCCTTTGGGGCCGCCCATATTCTTATGAAAATGTGGA
CTTTTGGCAACTTCTGGTGCGAGTTTTGGACTTCCATTGATGTGCTGTGCGTCACGGCCAGCATTGAGAC
CCTGTGCGTGATCGCAGTGGATCGCTACTTTGCCATTACTTCACCTTTCAAGTACCAGAGCCTGCTGACC
AAGAATAAGGCCCGGGTGATCATTCTGATGGTGTGGATTGTGTCAGGCCTTACCTCCTTCTTGCCCATTC
AGATGCACTGGTACCGGGCCACCCACCAGGAAGCCATCAACTGCTATGCCAATGAGACCTGCTGTGACTT
CTTCACGAACCAAGCCTATGCCATTGCCTCTTCCATCGTGTCCTTCTACGTTCCCCTGGTGATCATGGTC
TTCGTCTACTCCAGGGTCTTTCAGGAGGCCAAAAGGCAGCTCCAGAAGATTGACAAATCTGAGGGCCGCT
TCCATGTCCAGAACCTTAGCCAGGTGGAGCAGGATGGGCGGACGGGGCATGGACTCCGCAGATCTTCCAA
GTTCTGCTTGAAGGAGCACAAAGCCCTCAAGACGTTAGGCATCATCATGGGCACTTTCACCCTCTGCTGG
CTGCCCTTCTTCATCGTTAACATTGTGCATGTGATCCAGGATAACCTCATCCGTAAGGAAGTTTACATCC
TCCTAAATTGGATAGGCTATGTCAATTCTGGTTTCAATCCCCTTATCTACTGCCGGAGCCCAGATTTCAG
GATTGCCTTCCAGGAGCTTCTGTGCCTGCGCAGGTCTTCTTTGAAGGCCTATGGGAATGGCTACTCCAGC
AACGGCAACACAGGGGAGCAGAGTGGATATCACGTGGAACAGGAGAAAGAAAATAAACTGCTGTGTGAAG
ACCTCCCAGGCACGGAAGACTTTGTGGGCCATCAAGGTACTGTGCCTAGCGATAACATTGATTCACAAGG
GAGGAATTGTAGTACAAATGACTCACTGCTGGAGCTGGCCGAGAAGCTGGCCGGCCTGGACATCAACGGT
GGAGCTAGCGTCTTCACACTCGAAGATTTCGTTGGGGACTGGCGACAGACAGCCGGCTACAACCTGGACC
AAGTCCTTGAACAGGGAGGTGTGTCCAGTTTGTTTCAGAATCTCGGGGTGTCCGTAACTCCGATCCAAAG
GATTGTCCTGAGCGGTGAAAATGGGCTGAAGATCGACATCCATGTCATCATCCCGTATGAAGGTCTGAGC
GGCGACCAAATGGGCCAGATCGAAAAAATTTTTAAGGTGGTGTACCCTGTGGATGATCATCACTTTAAGG
TGATCCTGCACTATGGCACACTGGTAATCGACGGGGTTACGCCGAACATGATCGACTATTTCGGACGGCC
GTATGAAGGCATCGCCGTGTTCGACGGCAAAAAGATCACTGTAACAGGGACCCTGTGGAACGGCAACAAA
ATTATCGACGAGCGCCTGATCAACCCCGACGGCTCCCTGCTGTTCCGAGTAACCATCAACGGAGTGACCG
GCTGGCGGCTGTGCGAACGCATTCTGGCGGGCGACCCACTAGTCCAGTGTGGTGGAATTGCCGGATCCGC
CACCTTGGCTACTACACTTGAACGTATTGAGAAGAACTTTCTCATTACTGACCCAAGATTGCCAGATAAT
CCCATTATATTCGCGTCCGATAGTTTCTTGCAGTTGACAGAATATAGCCGTGAAGAAATTTTGGGAAGAA
ACTGCAGGTTTCTACAAGGTCCTGAAACTGATCGCGCGACAGTGAGAAAAATTAGAGATGCCATAGATAA
CCAAACAGAGGTCACTGTTCAGCTGATTAATTATACAAAGAGTGGTAAAAAGTTCTGGAACCTCTTTCAC
TTGCAGCCTATGCGAGATCAGAAGGGAGATGTCCAGTACTTTATTGGGGTTCAGTTGGATGGAACTGAGC
ATGTCCGAGATGCTGCCGAGAGAGAGGGAGTCATGCTGATTAAGAAAACTGCAGAAAATATTGATGAGGC
GGCAAAAGAACTTTAAGAATTCCTCGAGCTAGAGCTCGCTGATCAGCCTCGACTGTGCCTTCTAGTTGCC
AGCCATCTGTTGTTTGCCCCTCCCCCGTGCCTTCCTTGACCCTGGAAGGTGCCACTCCCACTGTCCTTTC
CTAATAAAATGAGGAAATTGCATCGCATTGTCTGAGTAGGTGTCATTCTATTCTGGGGGGTGGGGTGGGG
CAGGACAGCAAGGGGGAGGATTGGGAAGACAATAGCAGGCATGCTGGGGAGGTAACCACGTGCGGACCGA
GCGGCCGCAGGAACCCCTAGTGATGGAGTTGGCCACTCCCTCTCTGCGCGCTCGCTCGCTCACTGAGGCC
GGGCGACCAAAGGTCGCCCGACGCCCGGGCTTTGCCCGGGCGGCCTCAGTGAGCGAGCGAGCGCGCAGCT
GCCTGCAGGGGCGCCTGATGCGGTATTTTCTCCTTACGCATCTGTGCGGTATTTCACACCGCATA
[95 nt withheld, positions 3566-3660]
T
[46 nt withheld, positions 3662-3707]
C
[141 nt withheld, positions 3709-3849]
CCTTTGACGTTGGAGTCCACGTTCTTT
[37 nt withheld, positions 3877-3913]
ACTCTATCTCGGGCTATTCTTTTGATTTATAAGGGATTTTGCCGATTTCGGTCTATTGGTTAAAAAATGA
GCTGATTTAACAAAAATTTAACGCGAATTTTAACAAAATATTAACGTTTACAATTTTATGGTGCACTCTC
AGTACAATCTGCTCTGATGCCGCATAGTTAAGCCAGCCCCGACACCCGCCAACACCCGCTGACGCGCCCT
GACGGGCTTGTCTGCTCCCGGCATCCGCTTACAGACAAGCTGTGACCGTCTCCGGGAGCTGCATGTGTCA
GAGGTTTTCACCGTCATCACCGAAACGCGCGAGACGAAAGGGCCTCGTGATACGCCTATTTTTATAGGTT
AATGTCATGATAATAATGGTTTCTTAGACGTCAGGTGGCACTTTTCGGGGAAATGTGCGCGGAACCCCTA
TTTGTTTATTTTTCTAAATACATTCAAATATGTATCCGCTCATGAGACAATAACCCTGATAAATGCTTCA
ATAATATTGAAAAAGGAAGAGTATGAGTATTCAACATTTCCGTGTCGCCCTTATTCCCTTTTTTGCGGCA
TTTTGCCTTCCTGTTTTTGCTCACCCAGAAACGCTGGTGAAAGTAAAAGATGCTGAAGATCAGTTGGGTG
CACGAGTGGGTTACATCGAACTGGATCTCAACAGCGGTAAGATCCTTGAGAGTTTTCGCCCCGAAGAACG
TTTTCCAATGATGAGCACTTTTAAAGTTCTGCTATGTGGCGCGGTATTATCCCGTATTGACGCCGGGCAA
GAGCAACTCGGTCGCCGCATACACTATTCTCAGAATGACTTGGTTGAGTACTCACCAGTCACAGAAAAGC
ATCTTACGGATGGCATGACAGTAAGAGAATTATGCAGTGCTGCCATAACCATGAGTGATAACACTGCGGC
CAACTTACTTCTGACAACGATCGGAGGACCGAAGGAGCTAACCGCTTTTTTGCACAACATGGGGGATCAT
GTAACTCGCCTTGATCGTTGGGAACCGGAGCTGAATGAAGCCATACCAAACGACGAGCGTGACACCACGA
TGCCTGTAGCAATGGCAACAACGTTGCGCAAACTATTAACTGGCGAACTACTTACTCTAGCTTCCCGGCA
ACAATTAATAGACTGGATGGAGGCGGATAAAGTTGCAGGACCACTTCTGCGCTCGGCCCTTCCGGCTGGC
TGGTTTATTGCTGATAAATCTGGAGCCGGTGAGCGTGGAAGCCGCGGTATCATTGCAGCACTGGGGCCAG
ATGGTAAGCCCTCCCGTATCGTAGTTATCTACACGACGGGGAGTCAGGCAACTATGGATGAACGAAATAG
ACAGATCGCTGAGATAGGTGCCTCACTGATTAAGCATTGGTAACTGTCAGACCAAGTTTACTCATATATA
CTTTAGATTGATTTAAAACTTCATTTTTAATTTAAAAGGATCTAGGTGAAGATCCTTTTTGATAATCTCA
TGACCAAAATCCCTTAACGTGAGTTTTCGTTCCACTGAGCGTCAGACCCCGTAGAAAAGATCAAAGGATC
TTCTTGAGATCCTTTTTTTCTGCGCGTAATCTGCTGCTTGCAAACAAAAAAACCACCGCTACCAGCGGTG
GTTTGTTTGCCGGATCAAGAGCTACCAACTCTTTTTCCGAAGGTAACTGGCTTCAGCAGAGCGCAGATAC
CAAATACTGTTCTTCTAGTGTAGCCGTAGTTAGGCCACCACTTCAAGAACTCTGTAGCACCGCCTACATA
CCTCGCTCTGCTAATCCTGTTACCAGTGGCTGCTGCCAGTGGCGATAAGTCGTGTCTTACCGGGTTGGAC
TCAAGACGATAGTTACCGGATAAGGCGCAGCGGTCGGGCTGAACGGGGGGTTCGTGCACACAGCCCAGCT
TGGAGCGAACGACCTACACCGAACTGAGATACCTACAGCGTGAGCTATGAGAAAGCGCCACGCTTCCCGA
AGGGAGAAAGGCGGACAGGTATCCGGTAAGCGGCAGGGTCGGAACAGGAGAGCGCACGAGGGAGCTTCCA
GGGGGAAACGCCTGGTATCTTTATAGTCCTGTCGGGTTTCGCCACCTCTGACTTGAGCGTCGATTTTTGT
GATGCTCGTCAGGGGGGCGGAGCCTATGGAAAAACGCCAGCAACGCGGCCTTTTTACGGTTCCTGGCCTT
TTGCTGGCCTTTTGCTCA
